>Addgene plasmid #30719 | pBS-F2-GAT | depositor partial sequence | sequence record 14143 | Author sequence
GGTACCCGCCCATATGCTTGCCCTGTCGAGTCCTGCGACCGCCGCTTCTCTCGGTCCGACCACCTGACCC
AGCATATCCGGATTCACACAGGCCAGAAGCCCTTCCAGTGTCGCATCTGCATGAGGAACTTCAGCCTGTC
TTTCAACCTCACCCGTCACATCCGCACACACACCGGCGAGAAGCCTTTTGCATGCGACATCTGTGGGAGG
AAGTTTGCCCAGTCCAGCGACCTGCAGCGTCACACCAAAATCCATACAGGTGAAAAGTAATCTAGA
