>Addgene plasmid #30719 | pBS-F2-GAT | addgene partial sequence | sequence record 36381 | T7 5'-TAATACGACTCACTATAGGG-3'
CTTGCCCTGTCGAGTCCTGCGACCGCCGCTTCTCTCGGTCCGACCACCTGACCCAGCATATCCGGATTCA
CACAGGCCAGAAGCCCTTCCAGTGTCGCATCTGCATGAGGAACTTCAGCCTGTCTTTCAACCTCACCCGT
CACATCCGCACACACACCGGCGAGAAGCCTTTTGCATGCGACATCTGTGGGAGGAAGTTTGCCCAGTCCA
GCGACCTGCAGCGTCACACCAAAATCCATACAGGTGAAAAGTAATCTAGAGCGGCCGCCACCGCGGTGGA
GCTCCAGCTTTTGTTCCCTTTAGTGAGGGTTAATTGCGCGCTTGGCGTAATCATGGTCATAGCTGTTTCC
TGTGTGAAATTGTTATCCGCTCACAATTCCACACAACATACGAGCCGGAAGCATAAAGTGTAAAGCCTGG
GGTGCCTAATGAGTGAGCTAACTCACATTAATTGCGTTGCGCTCACTGCCCGCTTTCCAGTCGGGAAACC
TGTCGTGCCAGCTGCATTAATGAATCGGCCAACGCGCGGGGAGAGGCGGTTTGCGTATTGGGCGCTCTTC
CGCTTCCTCGCTCACTGACTCGCTGCGCTCGGTCGTTCGGCTGCGGCGAGCGGTATCAGCTCACTCAAAG
GCGGTAATACGGTTATCCACAGAATCAGGGGATAACGCAGGAAAGAACATGTGAGCAAAAGGCCAGCAAA
AGGCCAGGAACCGTAAAAAGGCCGCGTTGCTGGCGTTTT
