[The description below was written by a language model from this plasmid's Addgene catalogue record.]
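Description:
pBS-F2-GAT is a small bacterial cloning vector built on the pBluescript II SK(+) phagemid backbone (about 2.9 kb without insert). It is propagated in standard E. coli cloning strains as a high-copy plasmid under ampicillin selection. As a pBluescript derivative, it would be expected to carry the usual backbone elements of that family: a pUC-type origin, an f1 origin, and a polylinker flanked by T7 and T3 promoter/primer sites. No feature table accompanies this record, however, so these elements cannot be confirmed individually. The T7 and T3 sites are listed as the sequencing primers for reading into the insert from either side.

The payload is a 276 bp fragment named "F2 GAT", cloned between the KpnI and XbaI sites of the polylinker, with both sites retained so the fragment can be excised again. The record does not describe the insert further. The name, together with the associated publication on modularly assembled zinc-finger nucleases in zebrafish, suggests that it encodes a zinc-finger module for the finger 2 position of an array, recognising the DNA triplet GAT. On that reading, the plasmid is one member of an archive of single-finger modules, each stored in a simple cloning vector so that fingers of chosen specificity can be recovered and combined into multi-finger DNA-binding domains for nuclease construction. The record lists no eukaryotic promoter, nuclease domain, tag or reporter, consistent with a storage and source plasmid for a building block rather than an expression construct.
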