Addgene plasmid #30719: pBS-F2-GAT
Depositing lab: Nathan Lawson & Scot Wolfe. Depositing organization: University of Massachusetts, Worcester. Publication: Evaluation and application of modularly assembled zinc-finger nucleases in zebrafish. Zhu C, Smith T, McNulty J, Rayla AL, Lakshmanan A, Siekmann AF, Buffardi M, Meng X, Shin J, Padmanabhan A, Cifuentes D, Giraldez AJ, Look AT, Epstein JA, Lawson ND, Wolfe SA. Development. 2011 Oct;138(20):4555-64. 10.1242/dev.066779 PubMed 21937602.
Backbone
  Vector backbone: pBlueScript II SK(+)
  Backbone size w/o insert (bp): 2877
  Vector type: Cloning vector
Growth in bacteria
  Bacterial resistance: Ampicillin, 100 μg/mL
  Growth temperature: 37°C
  Growth strain: DH5alpha
  Growth instructions: XL1Blue
  Copy number: High Copy
Gene/Insert
  Gene/Insert name: F2 GAT
  Insert size (bp): 276
  Cloning method: Restriction Enzyme; 5′ cloning site KpnI (not destroyed); 3′ cloning site XbalI (not destroyed)
  Sequencing primers: 5′ T7; 3′ T3
Terms and licenses: Academic/Nonprofit Terms; Industry Terms: Not Available to Industry
How to cite: pBS-F2-GAT was a gift from Nathan Lawson & Scot Wolfe (Addgene plasmid # 30719 ; http://n2t.net/addgene:30719 ; RRID:Addgene_30719)
